>Addgene plasmid #162081 | pEpicVector3G_Puro-T2A-EGFP-VSVg-StrepTagII-FLAG | addgene full sequence | sequence record 318136 | Addgene NGS Result
GGCTCCGGTGCCCGTCAGTGGGCAGAGCGCACATCGCCCACAGTCCCCGAGAAGTTGGGGGGAGGGGTCG
GCAATTGAACCGGTGCCTAGAGAAGGTGGCGCGGGGTAAACTGGGAAAGTGATGTCGTGTACTGGCTCCG
CCTTTTTCCCGAGGGTGGGGGAGAACCGTATATAAGTGCAGTAGTCGCCGTGAACGTTCTTTTTCGCAAC
GGGTTTGCCGCCAGAACACAGGTAAGTGCCGTGTGTGGTTCCCGCGGGCCTGGCCTCTTTACGGGTTATG
GCCCTTGCGTGCCTTGAATTACTTCCACCTGGCTGCAGTACGTGATTCTTGATCCCGAGCTTCGGGTTGG
AAGTGGGTGGGAGAGTTCGAGGCCTTGCGCTTAAGGAGCCCCTTCGCCTCGTGCTTGAGTTGAGGCCTGG
CCTGGGCGCTGGGGCCGCCGCGTGCGAATCTGGTGGCACCTTCGCGCCTGTCTCGCTGCTTTCGATAAGT
CTCTAGCCATTTAAAATTTTTGATGACCTGCTGCGACGCTTTTTTTCTGGCAAGATAGTCTTGTAAATGC
GGGCCAAGATCTGCACACTGGTATTTCGGTTTTTGGGGCCGCGGGCGGCGACGGGGCCCGTGCGTCCCAG
CGCACATGTTCGGCGAGGCGGGGCCTGCGAGCGCGGCCACCGAGAATCGGACGGGGGTAGTCTCAAGCTG
GCCGGCCTGCTCTGGTGCCTGGTCTCGCGCCGCCGTGTATCGCCCCGCCCTGGGCGGCAAGGCTGGCCCG
GTCGGCACCAGTTGCGTGAGCGGAAAGATGGCCGCTTCCCGGCCCTGCTGCAGGGAGCTCAAAATGGAGG
ACGCGGCGCTCGGGAGAGCGGGCGGGTGAGTCACCCACACAAAGGAAAAGGGCCTTTCCGTCCTCAGCCG
TCGCTTCATGTGACTCCACGGAGTACCGGGCGCCGTCCAGGCACCTCGATTAGTTCTCGAGCTTTTGGAG
TACGTCGTCTTTAGGTTGGGGGGAGGGGTTTTATGCGATGGAGTTTCCCCACACTGAGTGGGTGGAGACT
GAAGTTAGGCCAGCTTGGCACTTGATGTAATTCTCCTTGGAATTTGCCCTTTTTGAGTTTGGATCTTGGT
TCATTCTCAAGCCTCAGACAGTGGTTCAAAGTTTTTTTCTTCCATTTCAGGTGTCGTGACAAGTTTGTAC
AAAAAAGCAGGCTGCCACCATGACCGAGTACAAGCCCACGGTGCGCCTCGCCACCCGCGACGACGTCCCC
AGGGCCGTACGCACCCTCGCCGCCGCGTTCGCCGACTACCCCGCCACGCGCCACACCGTCGATCCGGACC
GCCACATCGAGCGGGTCACCGAGCTGCAAGAACTCTTCCTCACGCGCGTCGGGCTCGACATCGGCAAGGT
GTGGGTCGCGGACGACGGCGCCGCGGTGGCGGTCTGGACCACGCCGGAGAGCGTCGAAGCGGGGGCGGTG
TTCGCCGAGATCGGCCCGCGCATGGCCGAGTTGAGCGGTTCCCGGCTGGCCGCGCAGCAACAGATGGAAG
GCCTCCTGGCGCCGCACCGGCCCAAGGAGCCCGCGTGGTTCCTGGCCACCGTCGGCGTCTCGCCCGACCA
CCAGGGCAAGGGTCTGGGCAGCGCCGTCGTGCTCCCCGGAGTGGAGGCGGCCGAGCGCGCCGGGGTGCCC
GCCTTCCTGGAGACCTCCGCGCCCCGCAACCTCCCCTTCTACGAGCGGCTCGGCTTCACCGTCACCGCCG
ACGTCGAGGTGCCCGAAGGACCGCGCACCTGGTGCATGACCCGCAAGCCCGGTGCCGGAAGCGGAGAGGG
CAGGGGAAGTCTTCTAACATGCGGGGACGTGGAGGAAAATCCCGGCCCCATGGTGAGCAAGGGCGAGGAG
CTGTTCACCGGGGTGGTGCCCATCCTGGTCGAGCTGGACGGCGACGTAAACGGCCACAAGTTCAGCGTGT
CCGGCGAGGGCGAGGGCGATGCCACCTACGGCAAGCTGACCCTGAAGTTCATCTGCACCACCGGCAAGCT
GCCCGTGCCCTGGCCCACCCTCGTGACCACCCTGACCTACGGCGTGCAGTGCTTCAGCCGCTACCCCGAC
CACATGAAGCAGCACGACTTCTTCAAGTCCGCCATGCCCGAAGGCTACGTCCAGGAGCGCACCATCTTCT
TCAAGGACGACGGCAACTACAAGACCCGCGCCGAGGTGAAGTTCGAGGGCGACACCCTGGTGAACCGCAT
CGAGCTGAAGGGCATCGACTTCAAGGAGGACGGCAACATCCTGGGGCACAAGCTGGAGTACAACTACAAC
AGCCACAACGTCTATATCATGGCCGACAAGCAGAAGAACGGCATCAAGGTGAACTTCAAGATCCGCCACA
ACATCGAGGACGGCAGCGTGCAGCTCGCCGACCACTACCAGCAGAACACCCCCATCGGCGACGGCCCCGT
GCTGCTGCCCGACAACCACTACCTGAGCACCCAGTCCGCCCTGAGCAAAGACCCCAACGAGAAGCGCGAT
CACATGGTCCTGCTGGAGTTCGTGACCGCCGCCGGGATCACTCTCGGCATGGACGAGCTGTACAAGGGTG
GCAGCGGCGGCGGCGGCTCTGGCGGCTACACCGACATCGAGATGAATCGTCTGGGCAAGAACTGGAGCCA
CCCCCAGTTCGAGAAGGACTACAAAGACGATGACGACAAGTAAACCCAGCTTTCTTGTACAAAGTGGTGA
TAATCGAATTCCGATAATCAACCTCTGGATTACAAAATTTGTGAAAGATTGACTGGTATTCTTAACTATG
TTGCTCCTTTTACGCTATGTGGATACGCTGCTTTAATGCCTTTGTATCATGCTATTGCTTCCCGTATGGC
TTTCATTTTCTCCTCCTTGTATAAATCCTGGTTGCTGTCTCTTTATGAGGAGTTGTGGCCCGTTGTCAGG
CAACGTGGCGTGGTGTGCACTGTGTTTGCTGACGCAACCCCCACTGGTTGGGGCATTGCCACCACCTGTC
AGCTCCTTTCCGGGACTTTCGCTTTCCCCCTCCCTATTGCCACGGCGGAACTCATCGCCGCCTGCCTTGC
CCGCTGCTGGACAGGGGCTCGGCTGTTGGGCACTGACAATTCCGTGGTGTTGTCGGGGAAGCTGACGTCC
TTTCCATGGCTGCTCGCCTGTGTTGCCACCTGGATTCTGCGCGGGACGTCCTTCTGCTACGTCCCTTCGG
CCCTCAATCCAGCGGACCTTCCTTCCCGCGGCCTGCTGCCGGCTCTGCGGCCTCTTCCGCGTCTTCGCCT
TCGCCCTCAGACGAGTCGGATCTCCCTTTGGGCCGCCTCCCCGCATCGGGAATTCCCGCGGTTCGCTTTA
AGACCAATGACTTACAAGGCAGCTGTAGATCTTAGCCACTTTTTAAAAGAAAAGGGGGGACTGGAAGGGC
TAATTCACTCCCAACGAAGACAAGATCTGCTTTTTGCTTGTACTGGGTCTCTCTGGTTAGACCAGATCTG
AGCCTGGGAGCTCTCTGGCTAACTAGGGAACCCACTGCTTAAGCCTCAATAAAGCTTGCCTTGAGTGCTT
CAAGTAGTGTGTGCCCGTCTGTTGTGTGACTCTGGTAACTAGAGATCCCTCAGACCCTTTTAGTCAGTGT
GGAAAATCTCTAGCAGTAGTAGTTCATGTCATCTTATTATTCAGTATTTATAACTTGCAAAGAAATGAAT
ATCAGAGAGTGAGAGGAACTTGTTTATTGCAGCTTATAATGGTTACAAATAAAGCAATAGCATCACAAAT
TTCACAAATAAAGCATTTTTTTCACTGCATTCTAGTTGTGGTTTGTCCAAACTCATCAATGTATCTTATC
ATGTCTGGCTCTAGCTATCCCGCCCCTAACTCCGCCCATCCCGCCCCTAACTCCGCCCAGTTCCGCCCAT
TCTCCGCCCCATGGCTGACTAATTTTTTTTATTTATGCAGAGGCCGAGGCCGCCTCGGCCTCTGAGCTAT
TCCAGAAGTAGTGAGGAGGCTTTTTTGGAGGCCTAGGGACGTACCCAATTCGCCCTATAGTGAGTCGTAT
TACGCGCGCTCACTGGCCGTCGTTTTACAACGTCGTGACTGGGAAAACCCTGGCGTTACCCAACTTAATC
GCCTTGCAGCACATCCCCCTTTCGCCAGCTGGCGTAATAGCGAAGAGGCCCGCACCGATCGCCCTTCCCA
ACAGTTGCGCAGCCTGAATGGCGAATGGG
[124 nt withheld, positions 4230-4353]
C
[91 nt withheld, positions 4355-4445]
A
[49 nt withheld, positions 4447-4495]
CCTTTGACGTTGGAGTCCACGTTCTTT
[37 nt withheld, positions 4523-4559]
ACCCTATCTCGGTCTATTCTTTTGATTTATAAGGGATTTTGCCGATTTCGGCCTATTGGTTAAAAAATGA
GCTGATTTAACAAAAATTTAACGCGAATTTTAACAAAATATTAACGCTTACAATTTAGGTGGCACTTTTC
GGGGAAATGTGCGCGGAACCCCTATTTGTTTATTTTTCTAAATACATTCAAATATGTATCCGCTCATGAG
ACAATAACCCTGATAAATGCTTCAATAATATTGAAAAAGGAAGAGTATGAGTATTCAACATTTCCGTGTC
GCCCTTATTCCCTTTTTTGCGGCATTTTGCCTTCCTGTTTTTGCTCACCCAGAAACGCTGGTGAAAGTAA
AAGATGCTGAAGATCAGTTGGGTGCACGAGTGGGTTACATCGAACTGGATCTCAACAGCGGTAAGATCCT
TGAGAGTTTTCGCCCCGAAGAACGTTTTCCAATGATGAGCACTTTTAAAGTTCTGCTATGTGGCGCGGTA
TTATCCCGTATTGACGCCGGGCAAGAGCAACTCGGTCGCCGCATACACTATTCTCAGAATGACTTGGTTG
AGTACTCACCAGTCACAGAAAAGCATCTTACGGATGGCATGACAGTAAGAGAATTATGCAGTGCTGCCAT
AACCATGAGTGATAACACTGCGGCCAACTTACTTCTGACAACGATCGGAGGACCGAAGGAGCTAACCGCT
TTTTTGCACAACATGGGGGATCATGTAACTCGCCTTGATCGTTGGGAACCGGAGCTGAATGAAGCCATAC
CAAACGACGAGCGTGACACCACGATGCCTGTAGCAATGGCAACAACGTTGCGCAAACTATTAACTGGCGA
ACTACTTACTCTAGCTTCCCGGCAACAATTAATAGACTGGATGGAGGCGGATAAAGTTGCAGGACCACTT
CTGCGCTCGGCCCTTCCGGCTGGCTGGTTTATTGCTGATAAATCTGGAGCCGGTGAGCGTGGGTCTCGCG
GTATCATTGCAGCACTGGGGCCAGATGGTAAGCCCTCCCGTATCGTAGTTATCTACACGACGGGGAGTCA
GGCAACTATGGATGAACGAAATAGACAGATCGCTGAGATAGGTGCCTCACTGATTAAGCATTGGTAACTG
TCAGACCAAGTTTACTCATATATACTTTAGATTGATTTAAAACTTCATTTTTAATTTAAAAGGATCTAGG
TGAAGATCCTTTTTGATAATCTCATGACCAAAATCCCTTAACGTGAGTTTTCGTTCCACTGAGCGTCAGA
CCCCGTAGAAAAGATCAAAGGATCTTCTTGAGATCCTTTTTTTCTGCGCGTAATCTGCTGCTTGCAAACA
AAAAAACCACCGCTACCAGCGGTGGTTTGTTTGCCGGATCAAGAGCTACCAACTCTTTTTCCGAAGGTAA
CTGGCTTCAGCAGAGCGCAGATACCAAATACTGTTCTTCTAGTGTAGCCGTAGTTAGGCCACCACTTCAA
GAACTCTGTAGCACCGCCTACATACCTCGCTCTGCTAATCCTGTTACCAGTGGCTGCTGCCAGTGGCGAT
AAGTCGTGTCTTACCGGGTTGGACTCAAGACGATAGTTACCGGATAAGGCGCAGCGGTCGGGCTGAACGG
GGGGTTCGTGCACACAGCCCAGCTTGGAGCGAACGACCTACACCGAACTGAGATACCTACAGCGTGAGCT
ATGAGAAAGCGCCACGCTTCCCGAAGAGAGAAAGGCGGACAGGTATCCGGTAAGCGGCAGGGTCGGAACA
GGAGAGCGCACGAGGGAGCTTCCAGGGGGAAACGCCTGGTATCTTTATAGTCCTGTCGGGTTTCGCCACC
TCTGACTTGAGCGTCGATTTTTGTGATGCTCGTCAGGGGGGCGGAGCCTATGGAAAAACGCCAGCAACGC
GGCCTTTTTACGGTTCCTGGCCTTTTGCTGGCCTTTTGCTCACATGTTCTTTCCTGCGTTATCCCCTGAT
TCTGTGGATAACCGTATTACCGCCTTTGAGTGAGCTGATACCGCTCGCCGCAGCCGAACGACCGAGCGCA
GCGAGTCAGTGAGCGAGGAAGCGGAAGAGCGCCCAATACGCAAACCGCCTCTCCCCGCGCGTTGGCCGAT
TCATTAATGCAGCTGGCACGACAGGTTTCCCGACTGGAAAGCGGGCAGTGAGCGCAACGCAATTAATGTG
AGTTAGCTCACTCATTAGGCACCCCAGGCTTTACACTTTATGCTTCCGGCTCGTATGTTGTGTGGAATTG
TGAGCGGATAACAATTTCACACAGGAAACAGCTATGACCATGATTACGCCAAGCGCGCAATTAACCCTCA
CTAAAGGGAACAAAAGCTGGAGCTGCAAGCTTAATGTAGTCTTATGCAATACTCTTGTAGTCTTGCAACA
TGGTAACGATGAGTTAGCAACATGCCTTACAAGGAGAGAAAAAGCACCGTGCATGCCGATTGGTGGAAGT
AAGGTGGTACGATCGTGCCTTATTAGGAAGGCAACAGACGGGTCTGACATGGATTGGACGAACCACTGAA
TTGCCGCATTGCAGAGATATTGTATTTAAGTGCCTAGCTCGATACATAAACGGGTCTCTCTGGTTAGACC
AGATCTGAGCCTGGGAGCTCTCTGGCTAACTAGGGAACCCACTGCTTAAGCCTCAATAAAGCTTGCCTTG
AGTGCTTCAAGTAGTGTGTGCCCGTCTGTTGTGTGACTCTGGTAACTAGAGATCCCTCAGACCCTTTTAG
TCAGTGTGGAAAATCTCTAGCAGTGGCGCCCGAACAGGGACTTGAAAGCGAAAGGGAAACCAGAGGAGCT
CTCTCGACGCAGGACTCGGCTTGCTGAAGCGCGCACGGCAAGAGGCGAGGGGCGGCGACTGGTGAGTACG
CCAAAAATTTTGACTAGCGGAGGCTAGAAGGAGAGAGATGGGTGCGAGAGCGTCAGTATTAAGCGGGGGA
GAATTAGATCGCGATGGGAAAAAATTCGGTTAAGGCCAGGGGGAAAGAAAAAATATAAATTAAAACATAT
AGTATGGGCAAGCAGGGAGCTAGAACGATTCGCAGTTAATCCTGGCCTGTTAGAAACATCAGAAGGCTGT
AGACAAATACTGGGACAGCTACAACCATCCCTTCAGACAGGATCAGAAGAACTTAGATCATTATATAATA
CAGTAGCAACCCTCTATTGTGTGCATCAAAGGATAGAGATAAAAGACACCAAGGAAGCTTTAGACAAGAT
AGAGGAAGAGCAAAACAAAAGTAAGACCACCGCACAGCAAGCGGCCGCTGATCTTCAGACCTGGAGGAGG
AGATATGAGGGACAATTGGAGAAGTGAATTATATAAATATAAAGTAGTAAAAATTGAACCATTAGGAGTA
GCACCCACCAAGGCAAAGAGAAGAGTGGTGCAGAGAGAAAAAAGAGCAGTGGGAATAGGAGCTTTGTTCC
TTGGGTTCTTGGGAGCAGCAGGAAGCACTATGGGCGCAGCGTCAATGACGCTGACGGTACAGGCCAGACA
ATTATTGTCTGGTATAGTGCAGCAGCAGAACAATTTGCTGAGGGCTATTGAGGCGCAACAGCATCTGTTG
CAACTCACAGTCTGGGGCATCAAGCAGCTCCAGGCAAGAATCCTGGCTGTGGAAAGATACCTAAAGGATC
AACAGCTCCTGGGGATTTGGGGTTGCTCTGGAAAACTCATTTGCACCACTGCTGTGCCTTGGAATGCTAG
TTGGAGTAATAAATCTCTGGAACAGATTTGGAATCACACGACCTGGATGGAGTGGGACAGAGAAATTAAC
AATTACACAAGCTTAATACACTCCTTAATTGAAGAATCGCAAAACCAGCAAGAAAAGAATGAACAAGAAT
TATTGGAATTAGATAAATGGGCAAGTTTGTGGAATTGGTTTAACATAACAAATTGGCTGTGGTATATAAA
ATTATTCATAATGATAGTAGGAGGCTTGGTAGGTTTAAGAATAGTTTTTGCTGTACTTTCTATAGTGAAT
AGAGTTAGGCAGGGATATTCACCATTATCGTTTCAGACCCACCTCCCAACCCCGAGGGGACCCGACAGGC
CCGAAGGAATAGAAGAAGAAGGTGGAGAGAGAGACAGAGACAGATCCATTCGATTAGTGAACGGATCTCG
ACGGTATCGCTAGCTTTTAAAAGAAAAGGGGGGATTGGGGGGTACAGTGCAGGGGAAAGAATAGTAGACA
TAATAGCAACAGACATACAAACTAAAGAATTACAAAAACAAATTACAAAAATTCAAAATTTTACTAGTGA
TTATCGGATCAACTTTGTATAGAAAAGTTG
Features (pLannotate 1.2.2; 33 found; start..end, strand, type, name):
     20..231     +  promoter       EF-1α core promoter: core promoter for human elongation factor EF-1α
    232..341     +  intron         EF-1α intron A (fragment): intron upstream of the start codon of human EF-1α
    967..1170    +  intron         EF-1α intron A: truncated intron upstream of the start codon of human EF-1α
   1179..1203    +  protein_bind   attB1: mutant version of attB; recombination site for the Gateway® BP reaction BP Clonase™
   1210..1806    +  CDS            PuroR (fragment): puromycin N-acetyltransferase; pac from Streptomyces; confers resistance to puromycin
   1816..1869    +  CDS            T2A: 2A peptide from Thosea asigna virus capsid protein Eukaryotic ribosomes fail to insert a peptide bond between the Gly and Pro residues, yielding separate polypeptides.
   1870..2586    +  CDS            EGFP: EGFP is a basic (constitutively fluorescent) green fluorescent protein published in 1996, derived from Aequorea victoria. It is reported to be a rapidly-maturing weak dimer with moderate acid sensitivity.
   2674..2696    +  CDS            3xFLAG (fragment): three tandem FLAG® epitope tags
   2704..2728    -  protein_bind   attB2: mutant version of attB; recombination site for the Gateway® BP reaction BP Clonase™
   2746..3334    +  misc_feature   WPRE: woodchuck hepatitis virus posttranscriptional regulatory element
   3401..3420    +  misc_feature   cPPT/CTS (fragment): central polypurine tract and central termination sequence of HIV-1
   3422..3655    +  LTR            3' LTR (ΔU3): self-inactivating 3' long terminal repeat (LTR) from HIV-1
   3727..3848    +  polyA_signal   SV40 poly(A) signal: SV40 polyadenylation signal
   3888..4023    +  rep_origin     SV40 ori: SV40 origin of replication
   4044..4062    -  promoter       T7 promoter: promoter for bacteriophage T7 RNA polymerase
   4070..4225    +  CDS            lacZα (fragment): LacZα fragment of β-galactosidase; lacZ fragment
   4230..4658    +  rep_origin     f1 ori (sequence partly withheld): f1 bacteriophage origin of replication; arrow indicates direction of (+) strand synthesis
   4711..4815    +  promoter       AmpR promoter: bla
   4816..5676    +  CDS            AmpR: β-lactamase; bla; confers resistance to ampicillin, carbenicillin, and related antibiotics
   5847..6435    +  rep_origin     ori: high-copy-number ColE1/pMB1/pBR322/pUC origin of replication
   6618..6710    +  CDS            lacI (fragment): lac repressor; lacI; The lac repressor binds to the lac operator to inhibit transcription in E. coli. This inhibition can be relieved by adding lactose or isopropyl-β-D-thiogalactopyranoside (IPTG).
   6723..6744    +  protein_bind   CAP binding site: CAP binding activates transcription in the presence of cAMP. E. coli catabolite activator protein
   6759..6789    +  promoter       lac promoter: promoter for the E. coli lac operon
   6797..6813    +  protein_bind   lac operator: The lac repressor binds to the lac operator to inhibit transcription in E. coli. This inhibition can be relieved by adding lactose or isopropyl-β-D-thiogalactopyranoside (IPTG). lac repressor encoded by lacI
   6858..6876    +  promoter       T3 promoter: promoter for bacteriophage T3 RNA polymerase
   6904..7130    +  promoter       RSV promoter: Rous sarcoma virus enhancer/promoter
   7131..7311    +  LTR            5' LTR (truncated): truncated 5' long terminal repeat (LTR) from HIV-1
   7358..7483    +  misc_feature   HIV-1 Ψ: packaging signal of human immunodeficiency virus type 1
   7467..7830    +  CDS            HIV-1 gag (fragment): gag protein from human immunodeficiency virus 1; gag
   7976..8209    +  misc_feature   RRE: The Rev response element (RRE) of HIV-1 allows for Rev-dependent mRNA export from the nucleus to the cytoplasm.
   8586..8686    +  CDS            Rev (fragment): human immunodeficiency virus 1 (HIV-1) Rev protein; rev; enhances nuclear export of unspliced and incompletely spliced viral mRNAs
   8704..8821    +  misc_feature   cPPT/CTS: central polypurine tract and central termination sequence of HIV-1
   8839..8859    +  protein_bind   attB4: mutant version of attB; core recombination site for the Gateway® BP reaction BP Clonase™
