[The description below was written by a language model from this plasmid's Addgene catalogue record and pLannotate feature annotations shown in this document.]
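Description:
pEpicVector3G_Puro-T2A-EGFP-VSVg-StrepTagII-FLAG is a third-generation, self-inactivating HIV-1 lentiviral transfer plasmid of 8,859 nt, built on a commercial pLV backbone. It is propagated in E. coli through a high-copy ColE1/pUC-type origin and an ampicillin resistance gene. The backbone also carries an f1 origin, an SV40 origin and residual lac/T7/T3 cloning-vector sequences. The viral genome is transcribed from a chimeric RSV promoter fused to a truncated 5' LTR. It contains the Ψ packaging signal with a partial gag fragment, the Rev response element, the cPPT/CTS, and a ΔU3 3' LTR followed by an SV40 polyadenylation signal. Because the 3' LTR lacks U3, the integrated provirus has no LTR promoter activity, and expression depends on the internal promoter.

The payload is flanked by Gateway attB sites left over from vector assembly and is driven by the human EF1A promoter with its intron A. A single open reading frame encodes puromycin N-acetyltransferase, a T2A ribosome-skipping peptide and EGFP. According to the catalogue entry, EGFP carries a C-terminal string of three epitope tags: VSV-G, Strep-tag II and FLAG. The automated annotation detects only a FLAG-type match in the interval between EGFP and attB2, and the other two tags are not annotated. A WPRE downstream of the cassette enhances transcript expression. Transduced mammalian cells are therefore puromycin-selectable and green fluorescent, and they display a defined combination of antibody-detectable epitopes on the EGFP scaffold. The depositor lists this as combination 3 of 20 EGFP tag variants. The set is intended for epitope-combination barcoding, in which clonal cell populations such as tumour clones can be distinguished spatially in tissue by multiplexed antibody imaging.
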