Addgene plasmid #162081: pEpicVector3G_Puro-T2A-EGFP-VSVg-StrepTagII-FLAG
Purpose: EGFP linked to 3 tags on the C-terminus as barcodes. Puromycin resistant.
Depositing lab: Julien Sage. Depositing organization: Stanford University. Publication: Spatial epitope barcoding reveals clonal tumor patch behaviors. Rovira-Clave X, Drainas AP, Jiang S, Bai Y, Baron M, Zhu B, Dallas AE, Lee MC, Chu TP, Holzem A, Ayyagari R, Bhattacharya D, McCaffrey EF, Greenwald NF, Markovic M, Coles GL, Angelo M, Bassik MC, Sage J, Nolan GP. Cancer Cell. 2022 Nov 14;40(11):1423-1439.e11. doi: 10.1016/j.ccell.2022.09.014. Epub 2022 Oct 13. PubMed 36240778.
Backbone
  Vector backbone: pLV
  Backbone manufacturer: Vectorbuilder
  Vector type: Lentiviral
  Selectable markers: Puromycin
Growth in bacteria
  Bacterial resistance: Ampicillin, 100 μg/mL
  Growth temperature: 37°C
  Growth strain: NEB Stable
  Copy number: High Copy
Gene/Insert
  Gene/Insert name: Puromycin resistant; EGFP linked to VSVg-StrepTagII-FLAG (alt name: G-3-VSF)
  Species: Synthetic
  Mutation: WT
  Promoter: EF1A
  Tag / fusion protein: VSVg-StrepTagII-FLAG (C terminal on insert)
  Cloning method: Unknown
  Sequencing primers: 3′ aaaggagctgacaggtggtg
Terms and licenses: Academic/Nonprofit Terms; Industry Terms: Not Available to Industry
Depositor comments: #3 out of 20 EGFP tagged combinations . Please visit https://doi.org/10.1101/2021.06.29.449991 for bioRxiv preprint.
How to cite: pEpicVector3G_Puro-T2A-EGFP-VSVg-StrepTagII-FLAG was a gift from Julien Sage (Addgene plasmid # 162081 ; http://n2t.net/addgene:162081 ; RRID:Addgene_162081)
